>Addgene plasmid #78639 | pBW112pBAD-hrpV | depositor partial sequence | sequence record 146751 | backbone
TACTAGTAGCGGCCGCTGCAGTCCGGCAAAAAAACGGGCAAGGTGTCACCACCCTGCCCTTTTTCTTTAA
AACCGAAAAGATTACTTCGCGTTATGCAGGCTTCCTCGCTCACTGACTCGCTGCGCTCGGTCGTTCGGCT
GCGGCGAGCGGTATCAGCTCACTCAAAGGCGGTAATCTCGAGTCCCGTCAAGTCAGCGTAATGCTCTGCC
AGTGTTACAACCAATTAACCAATTCTGATTAGAAAAACTCATCGAGCATCAAATGAAACTGCAATTTATT
CATATCAGGATTATCAATACCATATTTTTGAAAAAGCCGTTTCTGTAATGAAGGAGAAAACTCACCGAGG
CAGTTCCATAGGATGGCAAGATCCTGGTATCGGTCTGCGATTCCGACTCGTCCAACATCAATACAACCTA
TTAATTTCCCCTCGTCAAAAATAAGGTTATCAAGTGAGAAATCACCATGAGTGACGACTGAATCCGGTGA
GAATGGCAAAAGCTTATGCATTTCTTTCCAGACTTGTTCAACAGGCCAGCCATTACGCTCGTCATCAAAA
TCACTCGCATCAACCAAACCGTTATTCATTCGTGATTGCGCCTGAGCGAGACGAAATACGCGATCGCTGT
TAAAAGGACAATTACAAACAGGAATCGAATGCAACCGGCGCAGGAACACTGCCAGCGCATCAACAATATT
TTCACCTGAATCAGGATATTCTTCTAATACCTGGAATGCTGTTTTCCCGGGGATCGCAGTGGTGAGTAAC
CATGCATCATCAGGAGTACGGATAAAATGCTTGATGGTCGGAAGAGGCATAAATTCCGTCAGCCAGTTTA
GTCTGACCATCTCATCTGTAACATCATTGGCAACGCTACCTTTGCCATGTTTCAGAAACAACTCTGGCGC
ATCGGGCTTCCCATACAATCGATAGATTGTCGCACCTGATTGCCCGACATTATCGCGAGCCCATTTATAC
CCATATAAATCAGCATCCATGTTGGAATTTAATCGCGGCCTCGAGCAAGACGTTTCCCGTTGAATATGGC
TCATAACACCCCTTGTATTACTGTTTATGTAAGCAGACAGTTTTATTGTTCATGATGATATATTTTTATC
TTGTGCAATGTAACATCAGAGATTTTGAGACACAACGTGGCTTTGTTGAATAAATCGAACTTTTGCTGAG
TTGAAGGATCAGATCACGCATCTTCCCGACAACGCAGACCGTTCCGTGGCAAAGCAAAAGTTCAAAATCA
CCAACTGGTCCACCTACAACAAAGCTCTCATCAACCGTGGCTCCCTCACTTTCTGGCTGGATGATGGGGC
GATTCAGGCCTGGTATGAGTCAGCAACACCTTCTTCACGAGGCAGACCTCAGCGCTAGCGGAGTGTATAC
TGGCTTACTATGTTGGCACTGATGAGGGTGTCAGTGAAGTGCTTCATGTGGCAGGAGAAAAAAGGCTGCA
CCGGTGCGTCAGCAGAATATGTGATACAGGATATATTCCGCTTCCTCGCTCACTGACTCGCTACGCTCGG
TCGTTCGACTGCGGCGAGCGGAAATGGCTTACGAACGGGGCGGAGATTTCCTGGAAGATGCCAGGAAGAT
ACTTAACAGGGAAGTGAGAGGGCCGCGGCAAAGCCGTTTTTCCATAGGCTCCGCCCCCCTGACAAGCATC
ACGAAATCTGACGCTCAAATCAGTGGTGGCGAAACCCGACAGGACTATAAAGATACCAGGCGTTTCCCCT
GGCGGCTCCCTCGTGCGCTCTCCTGTTCCTGCCTTTCGGTTTACCGGTGTCATTCCGCTGTTATGGCCGC
GTTTGTCTCATTCCACGCCTGACACTCAGTTCCGGGTAGGCAGTTCGCTCCAAGCTGGACTGTATGCACG
AACCCCCCGTTCAGTCCGACCGCTGCGCCTTATCCGGTAACTATCGTCTTGAGTCCAACCCGGAAAGACA
TGCAAAAGCACCACTGGCAGCAGCCACTGGTAATTGATTTAGAGGAGTTAGTCTTGAAGTCATGCGCCGG
TTAAGGCTAAACTGAAAGGACAAGTTTTGGTGACTGCGCTCCTCCAAGCCAGTTACCTCGGTTCAAAGAG
TTGGTAGCTCAGAGAACCTTCGAAAAACCGCCCTGCAAGGCGGTTTTTTCGTTTTCAGAGCAAGAGATTA
CGCGCAGACCAAAACGATCTCAAGAAGATCATCTTATTAAGGGGTCTGACGCTCAGTGGAACGAAAACTC
ACGTTAAGGGATTTTGGTCATGAGATTATCAAAAAGGATCTTCACCTAGATCCTTTTAAATTAAAAATGA
AGTTTTAAATCAATCTAAAGTATATATGAGTAAACTTGGTCTGACAGTTACCAATGCTTAATCAGTGAGG
CACCTATCTCAGCGATCTGTCTATTTCGTTCATCCATAGTTGCCTGACTCCCCGTCGTGTAGATAACTAC
GATACGGGAGGGCTTACCATCTGGCCCCAGTGCTGCAATGATACCGCGAGACCCACGCTCACCGGCTCCA
GATTTATCAGCAATAAACCAGCCAGCCGGAAGGGCCGAGCGCAGAAGTGGTCCTGCAACTTTATCCGCCT
CCATCCAGTCTATTCCATGGTGCCACCTGACGTCTAAGAAACCATTATTATCATGACATTAACCTATAAA
AATAGGCGTATCACGAGGCAGAATTTCAGATAAAAAAAATCCTTAGCTTTCGCTAAGGATGATTTCTGGA
ATTCGCGGCCGCTTCTAGAG
