>Addgene plasmid #78639 | pBW112pBAD-hrpV | addgene partial sequence | sequence record 154084 | pBAD-R2 5'-ggagaaacagtagagagttgcg-3'
ATCTTATGGATAAAAATGCTATGGCATAGCAAAGTGTGACGCCGTGCAAATAATCAATGTGGACTTTTCT
GCCGTGATTATAGACACTTTTGTTACGCGTTTTTGTCATGGCTTTGGTCCCGCTTTGTTACAGAATGCTT
TTAATAAGCGGGGTTACCGGTTTGGTTAGCGAGAAGAGCCAGTAAAAGACGCAGTGACGGCAATGTCTGA
TGCAATATGGACAATTGGTTTCTTCTCTGAATGGCGGGAGTATGAAAAGTATGGCTGAAGCGCAAAATGA
TCCCCTGCTGCCGGGATACTCGTTTAATGCCCATCTGGTGGCGGGTTTAACGCCGATTGAGGCCAACGGT
TATCTCGATTTTTTTATCGACCGACCGCTGGGAATGAAAGGTTATATTCTCAATCTCACCATTCGCGGTC
AGGGGGTGGTGAAAAATCAGGGACGAGAATTTGTTTGCCGACCGGGTGATATTTTGCTGTTCCCGCCAGG
AGAGATTCATCACTACGGTCGTCATCCGGAGGCTCGCGAATGGTATCACCAGTGGGTTTACTTTCGTCCG
CGCGCCTACTGGCATGAATGGCTTAACTGGCCGTCAATATTTGCCAATACGGGGTTCTTTCGCCCGGATG
AAGCGCACCAGCCGCATTTCAGCGACCTGTTTGGGCAAA
