>Addgene plasmid #78639 | pBW112pBAD-hrpV | addgene partial sequence | sequence record 154085 | MoCloR 5'-gccacctgacgtctaagaaacc-3'
AAATAGGCGTATCACGAGGCAGAATTTCAGATAAAAAAAATCCTTAGCTTTCGCTAAGGATGATTTCTGG
AATTCGCGGCCGCTTCTAGAGTTATGACAACTTGACGGCTACATCATTCACTTTTTCTTCACAACCGGCA
CGGAACTCGCTCGGGCTGGCCCCGGTGCATTTTTTAAATACCCGCGAGAAATAGAGTTGATCGTCAAAAC
CAACATTGCGACCGACGGTGGCGATAGGCATCCGGGTGGTGCTCAAAAGCAGCTTCGCCTGGCTGATACG
TTGGTCCTCGCGCCAGCTTAAGACGCTAATCCCTAACTGCTGGCGGAAAAGATGTGACAGACGCGACGGC
GACAAGCAAACATGCTGTGCGACGCTGGCGATATCAAAATTGCTGTCTGCCAGGTGATCGCTGATGTACT
GACAAGCCTCGCGTACCCGATTATCCATCGGTGGATGGAGCGACTCGTTAATCGCTTCCATGCGCCGCAG
TAACAATTGCTCAAGCAGATTTATCGCCAGCAGCTCCGAATAGCGCCCTTCCCCTTGCCCGGCGTTAATG
ATTTGCCCAAACAGGTCGCTGAAATGCGGCTGGTGCGCTTCATCCGGGCGAAAGAACCCCGTATTGGCAA
ATATTGACGGCCAGTTAAGCCATTCATGCCAGTAGGCGCGCGGACGAAAGTAAACCCACTGGTGATACCA
TTCGCGAGCCTCCGGATGACGACCGTAGTGATGAATCTCTCCTGGCGGGAACAGCAAAATATCACCCGGT
CGGCAAACAAATTCTCGTCCCTGATTTTTCACCACCCCCTGACCGCGAATGGTGAGATTGAGAATATAAC
CTTTCATTCCCAGCGGTCGGTCGATAAAAAAATCGAGATAACCGTTGGCCTCAATCGGCGTTAAACCCGC
CACCA
