[The description below was written by a language model from this plasmid's Addgene catalogue record.]
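Description:
pBW112pBAD-hrpV is a bacterial synthetic-biology plasmid built on pSB3K3, a BioBrick-format vector from the iGEM registry. It is maintained in E. coli at low copy number and selected with kanamycin. pSB3K3 is generally known as a p15A-origin BioBrick backbone, although the record itself does not list the origin or any annotated features, and no feature table is provided.

The recorded insert is a synthetic araC-PBAD module, and the promoter field simply refers back to the insert. This is the standard arabinose-inducible control system. The AraC regulator is encoded alongside its target promoter, represses PBAD in the absence of L-arabinose and activates transcription when the sugar is present, giving titratable control of a downstream gene. The plasmid name suggests that the regulated gene is hrpV. That gene is known from the Pseudomonas syringae hrp regulatory system as a negative regulator that binds HrpS and antagonises the HrpR/HrpS activator complex. However, the catalogue fields list only araC-PBAD as the insert and do not explicitly confirm hrpV, its ribosome binding site, any tags or a terminator, so this reading rests on the name alone.

The associated work concerns modular, tunable genetic amplifiers for scaling transcriptional signals in cascaded gene networks. The construct fits that context as an arabinose-responsive input or tuning module, probably co-maintained with compatible plasmids carrying other circuit components. The cloning method is recorded as unknown.
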