Addgene plasmid #78639: pBW112pBAD-hrpV
Purpose: pSB3K3 carrying araC-PBAD
Depositing lab: Baojun Wang. Depositing organization: University of Edinburgh. Publication: Engineering modular and tunable genetic amplifiers for scaling transcriptional signals in cascaded gene networks. Wang B, Barahona M, Buck M. Nucleic Acids Res. 2014 Aug;42(14):9484-92. doi: 10.1093/nar/gku593. Epub 2014 Jul 16. PubMed 25030903.
Backbone
  Vector backbone: pSB3K3
  Backbone manufacturer: BioBrick vector, IGEM registry
  Vector type: Synthetic Biology
Growth in bacteria
  Bacterial resistance: Kanamycin, 50 μg/mL
  Growth temperature: 37°C
  Growth strain: DH5alpha
  Copy number: Low Copy
Gene/Insert
  Gene/Insert name: araC-PBAD
  Species: Synthetic
  Promoter: see insert
  Cloning method: Unknown
  Sequencing primers: 5′ pBRforEco; 3′ RNAde-BB-2R
Terms and licenses: Academic/Nonprofit Terms; Industry Terms: Not Available to Industry
How to cite: pBW112pBAD-hrpV was a gift from Baojun Wang (Addgene plasmid # 78639 ; http://n2t.net/addgene:78639 ; RRID:Addgene_78639)
